Addgene plasmid #123761: MTK3a_008
Purpose: Encodes ERK Translocation Reporter (ERK KTR) as a Type 3a part to be used in the MTK system
Depositing lab: Hana El-Samad. Depositing organization: University of California, San Francisco (UCSF). Publication: A Toolkit for Rapid Modular Construction of Biological Circuits in Mammalian Cells. Fonseca JP, Bonny AR, Kumar GR, Ng AH, Town J, Wu QC, Aslankoohi E, Chen SY, Dods G, Harrigan P, Osimiri LC, Kistler AL, El-Samad H. ACS Synth Biol. 2019 Nov 15;8(11):2593-2606. doi: 10.1021/acssynbio.9b00322. Epub 2019 Nov 5. PubMed 31686495.
Backbone
  Vector backbone: MTK0_027
  Vector type: Mammalian Expression
Growth in bacteria
  Bacterial resistance: Chloramphenicol, 25 μg/mL
  Growth temperature: 37°C
  Growth strain: DH5alpha
  Copy number: Unknown
Gene/Insert
  Gene/Insert name: ERKKTR
  Species: Synthetic
  Cloning method: Restriction Enzyme; 5′ cloning site BsmBI (destroyed during cloning); 3′ cloning site BsmBI (destroyed during cloning)
Terms and licenses: Academic/Nonprofit Terms; Industry Terms: Not Available to Industry
Depositor comments: Type 3a parts are used for N-terminal coding sequences in the MTK system. Part sequence is from 10.1016/j.cell.2014.04.039 Please visit https://www.biorxiv.org/content/10.1101/506188v2 for BioRxiv preprint
How to cite: MTK3a_008 was a gift from Hana El-Samad (Addgene plasmid # 123761 ; http://n2t.net/addgene:123761 ; RRID:Addgene_123761)
