[The description below was written by a language model from this plasmid's Addgene catalogue record and pLannotate feature annotations shown in this document.]
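Description:
MTK3a_008 is a small (about 1.9 kb) part-storage plasmid from the Mammalian Toolkit (MTK), a hierarchical modular cloning system for assembling genetic circuits for mammalian cells. It is built on the MTK0_027 part-entry backbone and, although catalogued as a mammalian expression vector, it carries no mammalian promoter, polyadenylation signal or selection marker of its own. The annotated backbone is purely bacterial. It has a high-copy ColE1/pUC-type origin of replication and a chloramphenicol acetyltransferase (cat) gene driven by its native cat promoter for chloramphenicol selection in E. coli. A lambda t0 terminator lies between the resistance cassette and the insert.

The payload is the ERK kinase translocation reporter (ERK KTR), a synthetic coding sequence inserted by BsmBI cloning, with both sites destroyed in the process. The feature table recognises part of this insert as a fragment of mouse Elk1, which fits the KTR design, where a docking region from an ERK substrate is combined with phosphorylation-sensitive nuclear import and export signals. ERK activity then shifts the reporter between nucleus and cytoplasm, but those localisation elements are not individually annotated here. As a Type 3a part, the sequence is formatted as an N-terminal coding segment, intended to be joined in frame with a downstream coding part; KTRs are normally read out through a fused fluorescent protein, which is absent from the annotated features. It is then combined with separate promoter and terminator parts to build a complete transcriptional unit. The assembled reporter would typically be used for live-cell readout of ERK signalling dynamics in mammalian cells.
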