Features (pLannotate 1.2.2; 5 found; start..end, strand, type, name):
     56..644     +  rep_origin     ori: high-copy-number ColE1/pMB1/pBR322/pUC origin of replication
    759..1013    +  CDS            Elk1 (fragment): ELK1_MOUSE - Experimental evidence at protein level: Swiss-Prot protein existence level 1. Transcription factor that binds to purine-rich DNA sequences. Forms a ternary complex with SRF and the ETS and SRF motifs of the serum response element (SRE) on the promoter region of immediate early genes such as FOS and IER2 (By similarity). Induces target gene transcription upon JNK-signaling pathway stimulation (By similarity). From Mus musculus (Mouse).
   1027..1061    -  terminator     lambda t0 terminator: minimal transcription terminator from phage lambda (Scholtissek and Grosse, 1987)
   1135..1791    -  CDS            cat: CAT_ECOLX - Experimental evidence at protein level: Swiss-Prot protein existence level 1. This enzyme is an effector of chloramphenicol resistance in bacteria. From Escherichia coli. This protein is used as a marker in many commonly used cloning vectors, such as pACYC184.
   1792..1889    -  promoter       cat promoter: promoter of the E. coli cat gene encoding chloramphenicol acetyltransferase
>Addgene plasmid #123761 | MTK3a_008 | addgene full sequence | sequence record 249004 | Addgene NGS Result
GTGAGTTTTCGTTCCACTGAGCGTCAGACCCCGTAGAAAAGATCAAAGGATCTTCTTGAGATCCTTTTTT
TCTGCGCGTAATCTGCTGCTTGCAAACAAAAAAACCACCGCTACCAGCGGTGGTTTGTTTGCCGGATCAA
GAGCTACCAACTCTTTTTCCGAAGGTAACTGGCTTCAGCAGAGCGCAGATACCAAATACTGTTCTTCTAG
TGTAGCCGTAGTTAGGCCACCACTTCAAGAACTCTGTAGCACCGCCTACATACCTCGCTCTGCTAATCCT
GTTACCAGTGGCTGCTGCCAGTGGCGATAAGTCGTGTCTTACCGGGTTGGACTCAAGACGATAGTTACCG
GATAAGGCGCAGCGGTCGGGCTGAACGGGGGGTTCGTGCACACAGCCCAGCTTGGAGCGAACGACCTACA
CCGAACTGAGATACCTACAGCGTGAGCTATGAGAAAGCGCCACGCTTCCCGAAGGGAGAAAGGCGGACAG
GTATCCGGTAAGCGGCAGGGTCGGAACAGGAGAGCGCACGAGGGAGCTTCCAGGGGGAAACGCCTGGTAT
CTTTATAGTCCTGTCGGGTTTCGCCACCTCTGACTTGAGCGTCGATTTTTGTGATGCTCGTCAGGGGGGC
GGAGCCTATGGAAAAACGCCAGCAACGCGGCCTTTTTACGGTTCCTGGCCTTTTGCTGGCCTTTTGCTCA
CATGTTCTTTCCTGCGTTATCCCCTGATTCTGTGGATAACCGTAGTCGGTCTCATATGAAGGGCCGAAAG
CCTCGGGACCTGGAACTTCCACTTAGCCCAAGCCTGCTGGGTGGCCAGGGACCTGAACGGACTCCAGGAT
CAGGAACAAGCTCTGGTCTTCAGGCACCGGGGCCAGCGCTTTCGCCCAGCAAGCGTAGCGGACTCGAGGA
CCCAGCGACGCCATCGAAGAAGCCACGTACCCCATCGGTGTCGTCAAGGCTGGAGCGCCTGACCCTCCAG
TCCAGCTTTCAATTCCCATCCACTAGTGGTTCTTGAGACCAGACCAATAAAAAACGCCCGGCGGCAACCG
AGCGTTCTGAACAAATCCAGATGGAGTTCTGAGGTCATTACTGGATCTATCAACAGGAGTCCAAGCGAGC
TCGATATCAAATTACGCCCCGCCCTGCCACTCATCGCAGTACTGTTGTAATTCATTAAGCATTCTGCCGA
CATGGAAGCCATCACAAACGGCATGATGAACCTGAATCGCCAGCGGCATCAGCACCTTGTCGCCTTGCGT
ATAATATTTGCCCATGGTGAAAACGGGGGCGAAGAAGTTGTCCATATTGGCCACGTTTAAATCAAAACTG
GTGAAACTCACCCAGGGATTGGCTGAAACGAAAAACATATTCTCAATAAACCCTTTAGGGAAATAGGCCA
GGTTTTCACCGTAACACGCCACATCTTGCGAATATATGTGTAGAAACTGCCGGAAATCGTCGTGGTATTC
ACTCCAGAGCGATGAAAACGTTTCAGTTTGCTCATGGAAAACGGTGTAACAAGGGTGAACACTATCCCAT
ATCACCAGCTCACCGTCTTTCATTGCCATACGAAATTCCGGATGAGCATTCATCAGGCGGGCAAGAATGT
GAATAAAGGCCGGATAAAACTTGTGCTTATTTTTCTTTACGGTCTTTAAAAAGGCCGTAATATCCAGCTG
AACGGTCTGGTTATAGGTACATTGAGCAACTGACTGAAATGCCTCAAAATGTTCTTTACGATGCCATTGG
GATATATCAACGGTGGTATATCCAGTGATTTTTTTCTCCATTTTAGCTTCCTTAGCTCCTGAAAATCTCG
ATAACTCAAAAAATACGCCCGGTAGTGATCTTATTTCATTATGGTGAAAGTTGGAACCTCTTACGTGCCC
GATCAATCATGACCAAAATCCCTTAAC
